Addgene plasmid #172312: pAAV-Sst22-GFP
Purpose: SST interneuron-restricted gene regulatory element GRE22, to drive GFP expression in SST+ interneurons
Depositing lab: Michael Greenberg. Depositing organization: Harvard Medical School. Publication: A scalable platform for the development of cell-type-specific viral drivers. Hrvatin S, Tzeng CP, Nagy MA, Stroud H, Koutsioumpa C, Wilcox OF, Assad EG, Green J, Harvey CD, Griffith EC, Greenberg ME. Elife. 2019 Sep 23;8. pii: 48089. doi: 10.7554/eLife.48089. PubMed 31545165.
Backbone
  Vector backbone: pAAV-mDlx-GFP-Fishell-1
  Backbone manufacturer: Addgene # 83900
  Backbone size w/o insert (bp): 4954
  Total vector size (bp): 5674
  Vector type: AAV
Growth in bacteria
  Bacterial resistance: Ampicillin, 100 μg/mL
  Growth temperature: 37°C
  Growth strain: NEB Stable
  Copy number: High Copy
Gene/Insert
  Gene/Insert name: Sst22 (alt name: GRE22)
  Species: M. musculus (mouse)
  Insert size (bp): 720
  Promoter: pB-Globin
  Cloning method: Restriction Enzyme; 5′ cloning site MluI (not destroyed); 3′ cloning site SalI (not destroyed)
  Sequencing primers: 5′ tcactaggggttcctgcgg; 3′ tgggcataaaagtcagggcaga
Terms and licenses: Academic/Nonprofit Terms; Industry Terms: Not Available to Industry
How to cite: pAAV-Sst22-GFP was a gift from Michael Greenberg (Addgene plasmid # 172312 ; http://n2t.net/addgene:172312 ; RRID:Addgene_172312)
