[The description below was written by a language model from this plasmid's Addgene catalogue record and pLannotate feature annotations shown in this document.]
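Description:
pAAV-Sst22-GFP is an adeno-associated virus transfer plasmid built on the pAAV-mDlx-GFP backbone. It was designed to restrict reporter expression to somatostatin-positive (SST+) interneurons. It is propagated in bacteria as a high-copy plasmid through a ColE1/pUC-type origin and is selected with ampicillin via the β-lactamase gene and its own promoter. An f1 phage origin is also present. The catalogue lists a total size of 5,674 bp, slightly larger than the 5,648 nt sequenced record. The annotation finds one complete AAV2 inverted terminal repeat downstream of the cassette but only two short ITR fragments on the upstream side. This may simply reflect how difficult ITRs are to sequence and annotate, although the record does not say.

The payload lies between the ITRs, which are the elements needed for replication and packaging of the genome into AAV particles. It begins with a 720 bp mouse gene regulatory element, Sst22 (also called GRE22), cloned between MluI and SalI sites. According to the catalogue entry, this element is paired with a β-globin promoter. Neither the GRE nor the promoter is picked up as a named feature in the automated table, though the unannotated stretch upstream of the intron is where they would sit. A chimeric β-globin/immunoglobulin intron follows, then the EGFP coding sequence, a WPRE to boost transcript stability and expression, and an SV40 polyadenylation signal. In this arrangement the enhancer-like GRE confers cell-type specificity on the promoter, so GFP reports where the element is active. The construct is used to produce recombinant AAV for labelling SST+ interneurons and serves as an example of a cell-type-specific viral driver.
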