Features (pLannotate 1.2.2; 17 found; start..end, strand, type, name):
    449..1037    +  rep_origin     ori: high-copy-number ColE1/pMB1/pBR322/pUC origin of replication
   1110..1137    +  repeat_region  AAV2 ITR (fragment): inverted terminal repeat of adeno-associated virus serotype 2 inverted
   1166..1193    +  repeat_region  AAV2 ITR (fragment): inverted terminal repeat of adeno-associated virus serotype 2 inverted
   1974..1998    -  misc_feature   MCS (fragment): pBluescript multiple cloning site
   2132..2264    +  intron         chimeric intron: chimera between introns from human β-globin and immunoglobulin heavy chain genes
   2313..3032    +  CDS            EGFP: the original enhanced GFP (Yang et al., 1996) mammalian codon-optimized
   3052..3077    +  misc_feature   MCS (fragment): pBluescript multiple cloning site
   3077..3665    +  misc_feature   WPRE: woodchuck hepatitis virus posttranscriptional regulatory element
   3743..3826    +  CDS            large T antigen (fragment): large T antigen from SV40 (simian virus 40)
   3849..3930    +  polyA_signal   SV40 poly(A) signal: SV40 polyadenylation signal
   4009..4149    +  repeat_region  AAV2 ITR: inverted terminal repeat of adeno-associated virus serotype 2 inverted
   4154..4205    -  misc_feature   bom (fragment): basis of mobility region from pBR322
   4224..4679    +  rep_origin     f1 ori (sequence partly withheld): f1 bacteriophage origin of replication; arrow indicates direction of (+) strand synthesis
   4680..4729    -  misc_feature   bom (fragment): basis of mobility region from pBR322
   4831..4866    -  CDS            rop (fragment): Rop protein, which maintains plasmids at low copy number; rop
   4961..5065    +  promoter       AmpR promoter: bla
   5066..278     +  CDS            AmpR (across the origin): β-lactamase; bla; confers resistance to ampicillin, carbenicillin, and related antibiotics
>Addgene plasmid #172312 | pAAV-Sst22-GFP | addgene full sequence | sequence record 337500 | Addgene NGS Result
AACTACTTACTCTAGCTTCCCGGCAACAATTAATAGACTGGATGGAGGCGGATAAAGTTGCAGGACCACT
TCTGCGCTCGGCCCTTCCGGCTGGCTGGTTTATTGCTGATAAATCTGGAGCCGGTGAGCGTGGGTCTCGC
GGTATCATTGCAGCACTGGGGCCAGATGGTAAGCCCTCCCGTATCGTAGTTATCTACACGACGGGGAGTC
AGGCAACTATGGATGAACGAAATAGACAGATCGCTGAGATAGGTGCCTCACTGATTAAGCATTGGTAACT
GTCAGACCAAGTTTACTCATATATACTTTAGATTGATTTAAAACTTCATTTTTAATTTAAAAGGATCTAG
GTGAAGATCCTTTTTGATAATCTCATGACCAAAATCCCTTAACGTGAGTTTTCGTTCCACTGAGCGTCAG
ACCCCGTAGAAAAGATCAAAGGATCTTCTTGAGATCCTTTTTTTCTGCGCGTAATCTGCTGCTTGCAAAC
AAAAAAACCACCGCTACCAGCGGTGGTTTGTTTGCCGGATCAAGAGCTACCAACTCTTTTTCCGAAGGTA
ACTGGCTTCAGCAGAGCGCAGATACCAAATACTGTTCTTCTAGTGTAGCCGTAGTTAGGCCACCACTTCA
AGAACTCTGTAGCACCGCCTACATACCTCGCTCTGCTAATCCTGTTACCAGTGGCTGCTGCCAGTGGCGA
TAAGTCGTGTCTTACCGGGTTGGACTCAAGACGATAGTTACCGGATAAGGCGCAGCGGTCGGGCTGAACG
GGGGGTTCGTGCACACAGCCCAGCTTGGAGCGAACGACCTACACCGAACTGAGATACCTACAGCGTGAGC
TATGAGAAAGCGCCACGCTTCCCGAAGGGAGAAAGGCGGACAGGTATCCGGTAAGCGGCAGGGTCGGAAC
AGGAGAGCGCACGAGGGAGCTTCCAGGGGGAAACGCCTGGTATCTTTATAGTCCTGTCGGGTTTCGCCAC
CTCTGACTTGAGCGTCGATTTTTGTGATGCTCGTCAGGGGGGCGGAGCCTATGGAAAAACGCCAGCAACG
CGGCCTTTTTACGGTTCCTGGCCTTTTGCTGGCCTTTTGCTCACATGTCCTGCAGGCAGCTGCGCGCTCG
CTCGCTCACTGAGGCCGCCCGGGCGTCGGGCGACCTTTGGTCGCCCGGCCTCAGTGAGCGAGCGAGCGCG
CAGAGAGGGAGTGGCCAACTCCATCACTAGGGGTTCCTGCGGCCGCACGCGTTTAATAGCCAGGACTACA
CAGAGAAACCCTGTCTCAAAAAAACAAAATCAAAACAAAACAAACAAACAAAAAAGCTAATGACTCCATC
ATGACTGTAACAAACACATCAGTGCGGCAGTGAGAGCCCGTCTGTCAGCATCAGCAACAGCATTAGTCAG
ACTGTATTTGTGAGCATATTTGCTTAGGTCTCTTCTAAATACCCTTCACTTTTCTCTCAGAGAAACCCAG
TTCATCGTATTCTGAAAAGGAGCGGCCGTAAAGGACTGATCCTGTCTGAAGCACTTTGGTATAAAAGTTG
CTTAGCAGTGGGGCAGAAAAGAAAAAAAGCAATTAAGTTTATATTTAGTGATCTATCTATACACATCTGG
AGCACATTTGGGAAAGAATTCAAAAGGGCCAATTCATTGCATGCCTCCTGCTACAGAACGAGTGTGGGAG
TCAAGCTGCGATTTCCACAGCATCAGACATTTATTGTTGACTTCAAAAAGTTCTCCCACTTATGTGTAAT
TACTATCCTAGCAAATGGCTCTGAAATTTCAGCTTCTTAAGCATAAGGCAGAGTGGTCCTTTAAAAGTAA
AATAAAACGTAGGCCCTATGAGATAAAATTAAGATAAATTAAGAATCAGTTACTTCCAAGACGAAGCACT
TATGGTGCATGCCTTCTTATATAAAGCAGATCCTTACCATGTATGTGTGCTGTTTGCTTGCCAAGACCAA
GATGTCTGTCGACTGATATCGAATTCCTGCAGCCCGGGCTGGGCATAAAAGTCAGGGCAGAGCCATCTAT
TGCTTACATTTGCTTCTAGCCTGCAGGTCGAGGAGCGCAGCCTTCCAGAAGCAGAGCGCGGCGCCTTAAG
CTGCAGAAGTTGGTCGTGAGGCACTGGGCAGGTAAGTATCAAGGTTACAAGACAGGTTTAAGGAGACCAA
TAGAAACTGGGCTTGTCGAGACAGAGAAGACTCTTGCGTTTCTGATAGGCACCTATTGGTCTTACTGACA
TCCACTTTGCCTTTCTCTCCACAGGTGTCCACTCCCAGTTCAATTACAGCTCTTAAGAAACTAGTAGCCA
CCATGGTGAGCAAGGGCGAGGAGCTGTTCACCGGGGTGGTGCCCATCCTGGTCGAGCTGGACGGCGACGT
AAACGGCCACAAGTTCAGCGTGTCCGGCGAGGGCGAGGGCGATGCCACCTACGGCAAGCTGACCCTGAAG
TTCATCTGCACCACCGGCAAGCTGCCCGTGCCCTGGCCCACCCTCGTGACCACCCTGACCTACGGCGTGC
AGTGCTTCAGCCGCTACCCCGACCACATGAAGCAGCACGACTTCTTCAAGTCCGCCATGCCCGAAGGCTA
CGTCCAGGAGCGCACCATCTTCTTCAAGGACGACGGCAACTACAAGACCCGCGCCGAGGTGAAGTTCGAG
GGCGACACCCTGGTGAACCGCATCGAGCTGAAGGGCATCGACTTCAAGGAGGACGGCAACATCCTGGGGC
ACAAGCTGGAGTACAACTACAACAGCCACAACGTCTATATCATGGCCGACAAGCAGAAGAACGGCATCAA
GGTGAACTTCAAGATCCGCCACAACATCGAGGACGGCAGCGTGCAGCTCGCCGACCACTACCAGCAGAAC
ACCCCCATCGGCGACGGCCCCGTGCTGCTGCCCGACAACCACTACCTGAGCACCCAGTCCGCCCTGAGCA
AAGACCCCAACGAGAAGCGCGATCACATGGTCCTGCTGGAGTTCGTGACCGCCGCCGGGATCACTCTCGG
CATGGACGAGCTGTACAAGTAAAGGCGCGCCACCCCTGCAGGGAATTCGATATCAAGCTTATCGATAATC
AACCTCTGGATTACAAAATTTGTGAAAGATTGACTGGTATTCTTAACTATGTTGCTCCTTTTACGCTATG
TGGATACGCTGCTTTAATGCCTTTGTATCATGCTATTGCTTCCCGTATGGCTTTCATTTTCTCCTCCTTG
TATAAATCCTGGTTGCTGTCTCTTTATGAGGAGTTGTGGCCCGTTGTCAGGCAACGTGGCGTGGTGTGCA
CTGTGTTTGCTGACGCAACCCCCACTGGTTGGGGCATTGCCACCACCTGTCAGCTCCTTTCCGGGACTTT
CGCTTTCCCCCTCCCTATTGCCACGGCGGAACTCATCGCCGCCTGCCTTGCCCGCTGCTGGACAGGGGCT
CGGCTGTTGGGCACTGACAATTCCGTGGTGTTGTCGGGGAAATCATCGTCCTTTCCTTGGCTGCTCGCCT
ATGTTGCCACCTGGATTCTGCGCGGGACGTCCTTCTGCTACGTCCCTTCGGCCCTCAATCCAGCGGACCT
TCCTTCCCGCGGCCTGCTGCCGGCTCTGCGGCCTCTTCCGCGTCTTCGCCTTCGCCCTCAGACGAGTCGG
ATCTCCCTTTGGGCCGCCTCCCCGCATCGATACCGAGCGCGCGATCGCAATCGGAGAATCGAGAGATCTG
TGATAGCGGCCATCAAGCTGGCCGCGACTCTAGATCATAATCAGCCATACCACATTTGTAGAGGTTTTAC
TTGCTTTAAAAAACCTCCCACACCTCCCCCTGAACCTGAAACATAAAATGAATGCAATTGTTGTTGTTAA
CTTGTTTATTGCAGCTTATAATGGTTACAAATAAAGCAATAGCATCACAAATTTCACAAATAAAGCATTT
TTTTCACTGCATTCTAGTTGTGGTTTGTCCAAACTCATCAATGTATCAGCTTATCGATACCGCATGCACG
TGCGGACCGAGCGGCCGCAGGAACCCCTAGTGATGGAGTTGGCCACTCCCTCTCTGCGCGCTCGCTCGCT
CACTGAGGCCGGGCGACCAAAGGTCGCCCGACGCCCGGGCTTTGCCCGGGCGGCCTCAGTGAGCGAGCGA
GCGCGCAGCTGCCTGCAGGGGCGCCTGATGCGGTATTTTCTCCTTACGCATCTGTGCGGTATTTCACACC
GCATA
[95 nt withheld, positions 4206-4300]
T
[46 nt withheld, positions 4302-4347]
C
[141 nt withheld, positions 4349-4489]
CCTTTGACGTTGGAGTCCACGTTCTTT
[37 nt withheld, positions 4517-4553]
ACTCTATCTCGGGCTATTCTTTTGATTTATAAGGGATTTTGCCGATTTCGGTCTATTGGTTAAAAAATGA
GCTGATTTAACAAAAATTTAACGCGAATTTTAACAAAATATTAACGTTTACAATTTTATGGTGCACTCTC
AGTACAATCTGCTCTGATGCCGCATAGTTAAGCCAGCCCCGACACCCGCCAACACCCGCTGACGCGCCCT
GACGGGCTTGTCTGCTCCCGGCATCCGCTTACAGACAAGCTGTGACCGTCTCCGGGAGCTGCATGTGTCA
GAGGTTTTCACCGTCATCACCGAAACGCGCGAGACGAAAGGGCCTCGTGATACGCCTATTTTTATAGGTT
AATGTCATGATAATAATGGTTTCTTAGACGTCAGGTGGCACTTTTCGGGGAAATGTGCGCGGAACCCCTA
TTTGTTTATTTTTCTAAATACATTCAAATATGTATCCGCTCATGAGACAATAACCCTGATAAATGCTTCA
ATAATATTGAAAAAGGAAGAGTATGAGTATTCAACATTTCCGTGTCGCCCTTATTCCCTTTTTTGCGGCA
TTTTGCCTTCCTGTTTTTGCTCACCCAGAAACGCTGGTGAAAGTAAAAGATGCTGAAGATCAGTTGGGTG
CACGAGTGGGTTACATCGAACTGGATCTCAACAGCGGTAAGATCCTTGAGAGTTTTCGCCCCGAAGAACG
TTTTCCAATGATGAGCACTTTTAAAGTTCTGCTATGTGGCGCGGTATTATCCCGTATTGACGCCGGGCAA
GAGCAACTCGGTCGCCGCATACACTATTCTCAGAATGACTTGGTTGAGTACTCACCAGTCACAGAAAAGC
ATCTTACGGATGGCATGACAGTAAGAGAATTATGCAGTGCTGCCATAACCATGAGTGATAACACTGCGGC
CAACTTACTTCTGACAACGATCGGAGGACCGAAGGAGCTAACCGCTTTTTTGCACAACATGGGGGATCAT
GTAACTCGCCTTGATCGTTGGGAACCGGAGCTGAATGAAGCCATACCAAACGACGAGCGTGACACCACGA
TGCCTGTAGCAATGGCAACAACGTTGCGCAAACTATTAACTGGCG
