>Addgene plasmid #172312 | pAAV-Sst22-GFP | depositor partial sequence | sequence record 334154 | Sst22
AGCCAGGACTACACAGAGAAACCCTGTCTCAAAAAAACAAAATCAAAACAAAACAAACAAACAAAAAAGC
TAATGACTCCATCATGACTGTAACAAACACATCAGTGCGGCAGTGAGAGCCCGTCTGTCAGCATCAGCAA
CAGCATTAGTCAGACTGTATTTGTGAGCATATTTGCTTAGGTCTCTTCTAAATACCCTTCACTTTTCTCT
CAGAGAAACCCAGTTCATCGTATTCTGAAAAGGAGCGGCCGTAAAGGACTGATCCTGTCTGAAGCACTTT
GGTATAAAAGTTGCTTAGCAGTGGGGCAGAAAAGAAAAAAAGCAATTAAGTTTATATTTAGTGATCTATC
TATACACATCTGGAGCACATTTGGGAAAGAATTCAAAAGGGCCAATTCATTGCATGCCTCCTGCTACAGA
ACGAGTGTGGGAGTCAAGCTGCGATTTCCACAGCATCAGACATTTATTGTTGACTTCAAAAAGTTCTCCC
ACTTATGTGTAATTACTATCCTAGCAAATGGCTCTGAAATTTCAGCTTCTTAAGCATAAGGCAGAGTGGT
CCTTTAAAAGTAAAATAAAACGTAGGCCCTATGAGATAAAATTAAGATAAATTAAGAATCAGTTACTTCC
AAGACGAAGCACTTATGGTGCATGCCTTCTTATATAAAGCAGATCCTTACCATGTATGTGTGCTGTTTGC
TTGCCAAGACCAAGATGTCT
