>Addgene plasmid #172312 | pAAV-Sst22-GFP | depositor partial sequence | sequence record 334157 | pB-Globin
CTGGGCATAAAAGTCAGGGCAGAGCCATCTATTGCTTACATTTGCTTCT
